>Addgene plasmid #91474 | pHH0103_DNMBP-5/6 | depositor partial sequence | sequence record 175962 | insert sequence
GGTACCGAATTCGGATCCGCGCGCTGAAACTGTTTCAGGCCGAACGTAACTTTAACGCAGCCCAGGATCT
GGATGTTTCTCTGCTGGAAGGTGATCTCGTTGGTGTTATCAAAAAGAAAGATCCGATGGGTTCCCAAAAT
CGTTGGCTGATTGATAACGGTGTTACCAAAGGTTTTGTCTATTCCTCCTTCCTGAAACCATACAACGCGG
CCGCTAGCTAAGTCGACGAGCTC
