>Addgene plasmid #91474 | pHH0103_DNMBP-5/6 | addgene partial sequence | sequence record 192361 | Addgene Partial NGS Result
TATTATCATGACATTAACCTATAAAAATAGGCGTATCACGAGGCCCTTTCGTCTTCAAGAATTCCCGACA
CCATCGAATGGTGCAAAACCTTTCGCGGTATGGCATGATAGCGCCCGGAAGAGAGTCAATTCAGGGTGGT
GAATGTGAAACCAGTAACGTTATACGATGTCGCAGAGTATGCCGGTGTCTCTTATCAGACCGTTTCCCGC
GTGGTGAACCAGGCCAGCCACGTTTCTGCGAAAACGCGGGAAAAAGTGGAAGCGGCGATGGCGGAGCTGA
ATTACATTCCCAACCGCGTGGCACAACAACTGGCGGGCAAACAGTCGTTGCTGATTGGCGTTGCCACCTC
CAGTCTGGCCCTGCACGCGCCGTCGCAAATTGTCGCGGCGATTAAATCTCGCGCCGATCAACTGGGTGCC
AGCGTGGTGGTGTCGATGGTAGAACGAAGCGGCGTCGAAGCCTGTAAAGCGGCGGTGCACAATCTTCTCG
CGCAACGCGTCAGTGGGCTGATCATTAACTATCCGCTGGATGACCAGGATGCCATTGCTGTGGAAGCTGC
CTGCACTAATGTTCCGGCGTTATTTCTTGATGTCTCTGACCAGACACCCATCAACAGTATTATTTTCTCC
CATGAAGACGGTACGCGACTGGGCGTGGAGCATCTGGTCGCATTGGGTCACCAGCAAATCGCGCTGTTAG
CGGGCCCATTAAGTTCTGTCTCGGCGCGTCTGCGTCTGGCTGGCTGGCATAAATATCTCACTCGCAATCA
AATTCAGCCGATAGCGGAACGGGAAGGCGACTGGAGTGCCATGTCCGGTTTTCAACAAACCATGCAAATG
CTGAATGAGGGCATCGTTCCCACTGCGATGCTGGTTGCCAACGATCAGATGGCGCTGGGCGCAATGCGCG
CCATTACCGAGTCCGGGCTGCGCGTTGGTGCGGATATCTCGGTAGTGGGATACGACGATACCGAAGACAG
CTCATGTTATATCCCGCCGTTAACCACCATCAAACAGGATTTTCGCCTGCTGGGGCAAACCAGCGTGGAC
CGCTTGCTGCAACTCTCTCAGGGCCAGGCGGTGAAGGGCAATCAGCTGTTGCCCGTCTCACTGGTGAAAA
GAAAAACCACCCTGGCGCCCAATACGCAAACCGCCTCTCCCCGCGCGTTGGCCGATTCATTAATGCAGCT
GGCACGACAGGTTTCCCGACTGGAAAGCGGGCAGTGAGCGCAACGCAATTAATGTAAGTTAGCTCACTCA
TTAGGCACAATTCTCATGTTTGACAGCTTATCATCGACTGCACGGTGCACCAATGCTTCTGGCGTCAGGC
AGCCATCGGAAGCTGTGGTATGGCTGTGCAGGTCGTAAATCACTGCATAATTCGTGTCGCTCAAGGCGCA
CTCCCGTTCTGGATAATGTTTTTTGCGCCGACATCATAACGGTTCTGGCAAATATTCTGAAATGAGCTGT
TGACAATTAATCATCGGCTCGTATAATGTGTGGAATTGTGAGCGGATAACAATTTCACACAGGAAACAGC
CAGTCCGTTTAGGTGTTTTCACGAGCACTTCACCAACAAGGACCATAGATTATGAAAATCGAAGAACACC
ATCACCATCACCATTCCAGCGGTAAGCTTATGTCCCCTATACTAGGTTATTGGAAAATTAAGGGCCTTGT
GCAACCCACTCGACTTCTTTTGGAATATCTTGAAGAAAAATATGAAGAGCATTTGTATGAGCGCGATGAA
GGTGATAAATGGCGAAACAAAAAGTTTGAATTGGGTTTGGAGTTTCCCAATCTTCCTTATTATATTGATG
GTGATGTTAAATTAACACAGTCTATGGCCATCATACGTTATATAGCTGACAAGCACAACATGTTGGGTGG
TTGTCCAAAAGAGCGTGCAGAGATTTCAATGCTTGAAGGAGCGGTTTTGGATATTAGATACGGTGTTTCG
AGAATTGCATATAGTAAAGACTTTGAAACTCTCAAAGTTGATTTTCTTAGCAAGCTACCTGAAATGCTGA
AAATGTTCGAAGATCGTTTATGTCATAAAACATATTTAAATGGTGATCATGTAACCCATCCTGACTTCAT
GTTGTATGACGCTCTTGATGTTGTTTTATACATGGACCCAATGTGCCTGGATGCGTTCCCAAAATTAGTT
TGTTTTAAAAAACGTATTGAAGCTATCCCACAAATTGATAAGTACTTGAAATCCAGCAAGTATATAGCAT
GGCCTTTGCAGGGCTGGCAAGCCACGTTTGGTGGTGGCGACCATCCTCCAAAATCGGATCTGGAAGTTCT
GTTCCAGGGGCCCCTGTCCAGCGGTCTGGTTCCGCGTGGTTCCGGTACCGCGGCCCAGCCGGCCATGGCC
CAGGGCGCGCTGAAACTGTTTCAGGCCGAACGTAACTTTAACGCAGCCCAGGATCTGGATGTTTCTCTGC
TGGAAGGTGATCTCGTTGGTGTTATCAAAAAGAAAGATCCGATGGGTTCCCAAAATCGTTGGCTGATTGA
TAACGGTGTTACCAAAGGTTTTGTCTATTCCTCCTTCCTGAAACCATACAACGCGGCCGCATA
[142 nt withheld, positions 2584-2725]
C
[98 nt withheld, positions 2727-2824]
AGTTTGTACTGGTGACGAAACTCAGTGTCTAGCTAGAGTGGC
[149 nt withheld, positions 2867-3015]
T
[41 nt withheld, positions 3017-3057]
T
[62 nt withheld, positions 3059-3120]
A
[35 nt withheld, positions 3122-3156]
CCTCCCTCAATCGGTTGAATGTCGCCCTTTTGTCTTTGGCGCTGGTAAACCATATGAA
[86 nt withheld, positions 3215-3300]
T
[54 nt withheld, positions 3302-3355]
CTAGCGCCGCCCTATACCTTGTCTGCCTCCCCGCGTTGCGTCGCGGTGCATGGAGCCGGGCCACCTCGAC
CTGAATGGAAGCCGGCGGCACCTCGCTAACGGATTCACCACTCCAAGAATTGGAGCCAATCAATTCTTGC
GGAGAACTGTGAATGCGCAAACCAACCCTTGGCAGAACATATCCATCGCGTCCGCCATCTCCAGCAGCCG
CACGCGGCGCATCTCGGGCAGCGTTGGGTCCTGGCCACGGGTGCGCATGATCGTGCTCCTGTCGTTGAGG
ACCCGGCTAGGCTGGCGGGGTTGCCTTACTGGTTAGCAGAATGAATCACCGATACGCGAGCGAACGTGAA
GCGACTGCTGCTGCAAAACGTCTGCGACCTGAGCAACAACATGAATGGTCTTCGGTTTCCGTGTTTCGTA
AAGTCTGGAAACGCGGAAGTCAGCGCCCTGCACCATTATGTTCCGGATCTGCATCGCAGGATGCTGCTGG
CTACCCTGTGGAACACCTACATCTGTATTAACGAAGCGCTGGCATTGACCCTGAGTGATTTTTCTCTGGT
CCCGCCGCATCCATACCGCCAGTTGTTTACCCTCACAACGTTCCAGTAACCGGGCATGTTCATCATCAGT
AACCCGTATCGTGAGCATCCTCTCTCGTTTCATCGGTATCATTACCCCCATGAACAGAAATCCCCCTTAC
ACGGAGGCATCAGTGACCAAACAGGAAAAAACCGCCCTTAACATGGCCCGCTTTATCAGAAGCCAGACAT
TAACGCTTCTGGAGAAACTCAACGAGCTGGACGCGGATGAACAGGCAGACATCTGTGAATCGCTTCACGA
CCACGCTGATGAGCTTTACCGCAGGATCCGCGAAATTGTAAGCGTTAATATTTTGTTAAAATTCGCGTTA
AATTTTTGTTAAATCAGCTCATTTTTTAACCAATAGGCCGAAATCGGCAAAATCCCTTATAAATCAAAAG
AATAGACCGAGATAGGGT
[37 nt withheld, positions 4354-4390]
AAGAACGTGGACTCCAACGTCAAAGG
[49 nt withheld, positions 4417-4465]
T
[91 nt withheld, positions 4467-4557]
G
[124 nt withheld, positions 4559-4682]
CGCGGATCCTGCCTCGCGCGTTTCGGTGATGACGGTGAAAACCTCTGACACATGCAGCTCCCGGAGACGG
TCACAGCTTGTCTGTAAGCGGATGCCGGGAGCAGACAAGCCCGTCAGGGCGCGTCAGCGGGTGTTGGCGG
GTGTCGGGGCGCAGCCATGACCCAGTCACGTAGCGATAGCGGAGTGTATACTGGCTTAACTATGCGGCAT
CAGAGCAGATTGTACTGAGAGTGCACCATATGCGGTGTGAAATACCGCACAGATGCGTAAGGAGAAAATA
CCGCATCAGGCGCTCTTCCGCTTCCTCGCTCACTGACTCGCTGCGCTCGGTCGTTCGGCTGCGGCGAGCG
GTATCAGCTCACTCAAAGGCGGTAATACGGTTATCCACAGAATCAGGGGATAACGCAGGAAAGAACATGT
GAGCAAAAGGCCAGCAAAAGGCCAGGAACCGTAAAAAGGCCGCGTTGCTGGCGTTTTTCCATAGGCTCCG
CCCCCCTGACGAGCATCACAAAAATCGACGCTCAAGTCAGAGGTGGCGAAACCCGACAGGACTATAAAGA
TACCAGGGTTTCCCCCTGGAAGCTCCCTCGTGCGCTCTCCTGTTCCGACCCTGCCGCTTACCGGATACCT
GTCCGCCTTTCTCCCTTCGGGAAGCGTGGCGCTTTCTCATAGCTCACGCTGTAGGTATCTCAGTTCGGTG
TAGGTCGTTCGCTCCAAGCTGGGCTGTGTGCACGAACCCCCCGTTCAGCCCGACCGCTGCGCCTTATCCG
GTAACTATCGTCTTGAGTCCAACCCGGTAAGACACGACTTATCGCCACTGGCAGCAGCCACTGGTAACAG
GATTAGCAGAGCGAGGTATGTAGGCGGTGCTACAGAGTTCTTGAAGTGGTGGCCTAACTACGGCTACACT
AGAAGGACAGTATTTGGTATCTGCGCTCTGCTGAAGCCAGTTACCTTCGGAAAAAGAGTTGGTAGCTCTT
GATCCGGCAAACAAACCACCGCTGGTAGCGGTGGTTTTTTTGTTTGCAAGCAGCAGATTACGCGCAGAAA
AAAAGGATCTCAAGAAGATCCTTTGATCTTTTCTACGGGGTCTGACGCTCAGTGGAACGAAAACTCACGT
TAAGGGATTTTGGTCATGAGATTATCAAAAAGGATCTTCACCTAGATCCTTTTAAATTAAAAATGAAGTT
TTAAATCAATCTAAAGTATATATGAGTAAACTTGGTCTGACAGTTACCAATGCTTAATCAGTGAGGCACC
TATCTCAGCGATCTGTCTATTTCGTTCATCCATAGTTGCCTGACTCCCCGTCGTGTAGATAACTACGATA
CGGGAGGGCTTACCATCTGGCCCCAGTGCTGCAATGATACCGCGAGACCCACGCTCACCGGCTCCAGATT
TATCAGCAATAAACCAGCCAGCCGGAAGGGCCGAGCGCAGAAGTGGTCCTGCAACTTTATCCGCCTCCAT
CCAGTCTATTAATTGTTGCCGGGAAGCTAGAGTAAGTAGTTCGCCAGTTAATAGTTTGCGCAACGTTGTT
GCCATTGCTGCAGGCATCGTGGTGTCACGCTCGTCGTTTGGTATGGCTTCATTCAGCTCCGGTTCCCAAC
GATCAAGGCGAGTTACATGATCCCCCATATTGTGCAAAAAAGCGGTTAGCTCCTTCGGTCCTCCGATCGT
TGTCAGAAGTAAGTTGGCCGCAGTGTTATCACTCATGGTTATGGCAGCACTGCATAATTCTCTTACTGTC
ATGCCATCCGTAAGATGCTTTTCTGTGACTGGTGAGTACTCAACCAAGTCATTCTGAGAATAGTGTATGC
GGCGACCGAGTTGCTCTTGCCCGGCGTCAACACGGGATAATACCGCGCCACATAGCAGAACTTTAAAAGT
GCTCATCATTGGAAAACGTTCTTCGGGGCGAAAACTCTCAAGGATCTTACCGCTGTTGAGATCCAGTTCG
ATGTAACCCACTCGTGCACCCAACTGATCTTCAGCATCTTTTACTTTCACCAGCGTTTCTGGGTGAGCAA
AAACAGGAAGGCAAAATGCCGCAAAAAAGGGAATAAGGGCGACACGGAAATGTTGAATACTCATACTCTT
CCTTTTTCAATATTATTGAAGCATTTATCAGGGTTATTGTCTCATGAGCGGATACATATTTGAATGTATT
TAGAAAAATAAACAAATAGGGGTTCCGCGCACATTTCCCCGAAAAGTGCCACCTGACGTCTAAGAAACCA
T
