[The description below was written by a language model from this plasmid's Addgene catalogue record.]
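Description:
pHH0103_DNMBP-5/6 is a bacterial expression plasmid built on the pHH0103 backbone for producing and purifying a single SH3 domain from the human protein DNMBP (dynamin-binding protein, also known as TUBA or ARHGEF36). The name indicates the fifth of the six SH3 domains in DNMBP, and the recorded insert of about 233 bp is consistent with one isolated SH3 module, a small protein-interaction domain that typically recognises proline-rich peptide motifs. The fragment was placed in the vector by restriction cloning between an SfiI site at the 5′ end and a NotI site at the 3′ end; the record does not say whether these sites survived cloning.

The plasmid is maintained in E. coli under ampicillin selection and is listed as low copy. No feature table accompanies the entry, so the promoter driving expression, the origin of replication, and any affinity or solubility tags supplied by the pHH0103 backbone are not stated, although the stated purpose of purification suggests the backbone supports recovery of the recombinant domain in some way.

The construct belongs to a large set of human SH3 domain expression clones generated for a family-wide survey of SH3 binding specificities, which reported many non-canonical recognition preferences. Purified domain from this plasmid would suit peptide-binding specificity profiling, in vitro interaction assays, or structural studies of this DNMBP SH3 domain.
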