Addgene plasmid #91474: pHH0103_DNMBP-5/6
Purpose: Protein expression and purification of human SH3 domain construct DNMBP-5/6
Depositing lab: Sachdev Sidhu. Depositing organization: University of Toronto. Publication: Comprehensive Analysis of the Human SH3 Domain Family Reveals a Wide Variety of Non-canonical Specificities. Teyra J, Huang H, Jain S, Guan X, Dong A, Liu Y, Tempel W, Min J, Tong Y, Kim PM, Bader GD, Sidhu SS. Structure. 2017 Oct 3;25(10):1598-1610.e3. doi: 10.1016/j.str.2017.07.017. Epub 2017 Sep 7. PubMed 28890361.
Backbone
  Vector backbone: pHH0103
  Vector type: Bacterial Expression
Growth in bacteria
  Bacterial resistance: Ampicillin, 100 μg/mL
  Growth temperature: 37°C
  Growth strain: DH5alpha
  Copy number: Low Copy
Gene/Insert
  Gene/Insert name: DNMBP-5/6
  Species: H. sapiens (human)
  Insert size (bp): 233
  Entrez Gene: DNMBP (a.k.a. ARHGEF36, CTRCT48, TUBA)
  Cloning method: Restriction Enzyme; 5′ cloning site Sfi1 (unknown if destroyed); 3′ cloning site Not1 (unknown if destroyed)
Terms and licenses: Academic/Nonprofit Terms; Industry Terms: Not Available to Industry
How to cite: pHH0103_DNMBP-5/6 was a gift from Sachdev Sidhu (Addgene plasmid # 91474 ; http://n2t.net/addgene:91474 ; RRID:Addgene_91474)
